>Addgene plasmid #231561 | pMVP-SEC24C-S107F | addgene full sequence | sequence record 459737 | Addgene NGS Result
AATGTAGTCTTATGCAATACTCTTGTAGTCTTGCAACATGGTAACGATGAGTTAGCAACATGCCTTACAA
GGAGAGAAAAAGCACCGTGCATGCCGATTGGTGGAAGTAAGGTGGTACGATCGTGCCTTATTAGGAAGGC
AACAGACGGGTCTGACATGGATTGGACGAACCACTGAATTGCCGCATTGCAGAGATATTGTATTTAAGTG
CCTAGCTCGATACATAAACGGGTCTCTCTGGTTAGACCAGATCTGAGCCTGGGAGCTCTCTGGCTAACTA
GGGAACCCACTGCTTAAGCCTCAATAAAGCTTGCCTTGAGTGCTTCAAGTAGTGTGTGCCCGTCTGTTGT
GTGACTCTGGTAACTAGAGATCCCTCAGACCCTTTTAGTCAGTGTGGAAAATCTCTAGCAGTGGCGCCCG
AACAGGGACTTGAAAGCGAAAGGGAAACCAGAGGAGCTCTCTCGACGCAGGACTCGGCTTGCTGAAGCGC
GCACGGCAAGAGGCGAGGGGCGGCGACTGGTGAGTACGCCAAAAATTTTGACTAGCGGAGGCTAGAAGGA
GAGAGATGGGTGCGAGAGCGTCAGTATTAAGCGGGGGAGAATTAGATCGCGATGGGAAAAAATTCGGTTA
AGGCCAGGGGGAAAGAAAAAATATAAATTAAAACATATAGTATGGGCAAGCAGGGAGCTAGAACGATTCG
CAGTTAATCCTGGCCTGTTAGAAACATCAGAAGGCTGTAGACAAATACTGGGACAGCTACAACCATCCCT
TCAGACAGGATCAGAAGAACTTAGATCATTATATAATACAGTAGCAACCCTCTATTGTGTGCATCAAAGG
ATAGAGATAAAAGACACCAAGGAAGCTTTAGACAAGATAGAGGAAGAGCAAAACAAAAGTAAGACCACCG
CACAGCAAGCGGCCGCTGATCTTCAGACCTGGAGGAGGAGATATGAGGGACAATTGGAGAAGTGAATTAT
ATAAATATAAAGTAGTAAAAATTGAACCATTAGGAGTAGCACCCACCAAGGCAAAGAGAAGAGTGGTGCA
GAGAGAAAAAAGAGCAGTGGGAATAGGAGCTTTGTTCCTTGGGTTCTTGGGAGCAGCAGGAAGCACTATG
GGCGCAGCGTCAATGACGCTGACGGTACAGGCCAGACAATTATTGTCTGGTATAGTGCAGCAGCAGAACA
ATTTGCTGAGGGCTATTGAGGCGCAACAGCATCTGTTGCAACTCACAGTCTGGGGCATCAAGCAGCTCCA
GGCAAGAATCCTGGCTGTGGAAAGATACCTAAAGGATCAACAGCTCCTGGGGATTTGGGGTTGCTCTGGA
AAACTCATTTGCACCACTGCTGTGCCTTGGAATGCTAGTTGGAGTAATAAATCTCTGGAACAGATTTGGA
ATCACACGACCTGGATGGAGTGGGACAGAGAAATTAACAATTACACAAGCTTAATACACTCCTTAATTGA
AGAATCGCAAAACCAGCAAGAAAAGAATGAACAAGAATTATTGGAATTAGATAAATGGGCAAGTTTGTGG
AATTGGTTTAACATAACAAATTGGCTGTGGTATATAAAATTATTCATAATGATAGTAGGAGGCTTGGTAG
GTTTAAGAATAGTTTTTGCTGTACTTTCTATAGTGAATAGAGTTAGGCAGGGATATTCACCATTATCGTT
TCAGACCCACCTCCCAACCCCGAGGGGACCCGACAGGCCCGAAGGAATAGAAGAAGAAGGTGGAGAGAGA
GACAGAGACAGATCCATTCGATTAGTGAACGGATCTCGACGGTATCGGTTAACTTTTAAAAGAAAAGGGG
GGATTGGGGGGTACAGTGCAGGGGAAAGAATAGTAGACATAATAGCAACAGACATACAAACTAAAGAATT
ACAAAAACAAATTACAAAAATTCAAAATTTTATCGATAAGCTTGTCTAGAGGATCCACTAGTCCAGTGTG
GTGGAATTCTGCAGATATCAACAAGTTTGTACAAAAAAGCAGGCTTACGATCTATACATTGAATCAATAT
TGGCAATTAGCCATATTAGTCATTGGTTATATAGCATAAATCAATATTGGCTATTGGCCATTGCATACGT
TGTATCTATATCATAATATGTACATTTATATTGGCTCATGTCCAATATGACCGCCATGTTGACATTGATT
ATTGACTAGTTATTAATAGTAATCAATTACGGGGTCATTAGTTCATAGCCCATATATGGAGTTCCGCGTT
ACATAACTTACGGTAAATGGCCCGCCTGGCTGACCGCCCAACGACCCCCGCCCATTGACGTCAATAATGA
CGTATGTTCCCATAGTAACGCCAATAGGGACTTTCCATTGACGTCAATGGGTGGAGTATTTACGGTAAAC
TGCCCACTTGGCAGTACATCAAGTGTATCATATGCCAAGTCCGCCCCCTATTGACGTCAATGACGGTAAA
TGGCCCGCCTGGCATTATGCCCAGTACATGACCTTACGGGACTTTCCTACTTGGCAGTACATCTACGTAT
TAGTCATCGCTATTACCATGGTGATGCGGTTTTGGCAGTACACCAATGGGCGTGGATAGCGGTTTGACTC
ACGGGGATTTCCAAGTCTCCACCCCATTGACGTCAATGGGAGTTTGTTTTGGCACCAAAATCAACGGGAC
TTTCCAAAATGTCGTAATAACCCCGCCCCGTTGACGCAAATGGGCGGTAGGCGTGTACGGTGGGAGGTCT
ATATAAGCAGAGCTCGTTTAGTGAACCGTCAGATCCGGCACCCAACTTTTCTATACAAAGTTGGCCAACA
TGAACGTCAACCAGTCAGTTCCACCTGTGCCACCATTTGGGCAGCCCCAGCCCATCTACCCAGGGTATCA
TCAGTCCAGCTATGGTGGGCAATCAGGGTCCACAGCCCCCGCCATTCCCTATGGAGCCTACAATGGCCCA
GTACCAGGCTATCAGCAAACACCTCCCCAAGGTATGTCAAGAGCCCCACCTTCCTCGGGAGCACCTCCAG
CCTCAACAGCACAGGCTCCTTGTGGCCAGGCTGCATATGGCCAGTTTGGCCAAGGAGATGTACAGAATGG
GCCAAGCTCCACTGTTCAGATGCAAAGGCTGCCTGGGTTTCAGCCATTTGGGTCCCCATTGGCACCTGTG
GGCAACCAGCCACCTGTGCTTCAGCCCTATGGCCCTCCCCCGACAAGTGCACAGGTGGCTACGCAGCTGT
CTGGAATGCAGATCAGCGGTGCTGTGGCCCCAGCCCCTCCTTCTTCAGGGCTGGGCTTTGGCCCACCAAC
ATCGCTGGCTTCAGCCTCAGGAAGTTTCCCTAACTCTGGTCTGTATGGCTCCTATCCTCAGGGCCAGGCT
CCTCCCCTTAGCCAGGCCCAAGGTCATCCTGGGATCCAGACTCCCCAGCGATCTGCCCCATCACAGGCCT
CCAGCTTCACACCCCCAGCTTCAGGGGGTCCTCGGCTGCCTTCGATGACTGGTCCACTCCTGCCTGGACA
GAGTTTTGGAGGGCCCTCAGTGAGCCAGCCCAACCATGTGTCTTCACCTCCTCAAGCTCTGCCCCCTGGC
ACCCAGATGACTGGGCCCCTGGGACCACTGCCACCTATGCACTCCCCGCAGCAGCCAGGCTATCAGCCCC
AACAAAATGGTTCCTTCGGACCAGCCCGGGGCCCTCAGTCTAATTATGGAGGCCCCTACCCAGCAGCACC
CACCTTTGGCAGTCAGCCTGGGCCTCCTCAGCCACTGCCTCCTAAGCGCCTGGACCCTGATGCCATCCCA
AGCCCTATTCAGGTCATTGAAGATGACAGGAACAACCGGGGTACAGAGCCATTTGTTACTGGAGTACGGG
GCCAGGTGCCACCCTTAGTCACTACCAACTTCCTGGTGAAAGACCAAGGGAATGCAAGTCCCCGATACAT
CCGATGTACATCCTATAATATCCCTTGCACATCTGACATGGCTAAGCAGGCTCAGGTGCCCCTGGCAGCA
GTCATCAAACCGCTGGCAAGGCTGCCCCCAGAGGAGGCTTCACCGTATGTTGTGGACCATGGGGAATCTG
GCCCTTTGCGCTGCAACCGCTGCAAAGCATACATGTGTCCCTTCATGCAGTTCATTGAAGGAGGGAGGCG
TTTCCAGTGCTGTTTTTGCAGCTGTATCAATGATGTTCCCCCCCAGTATTTTCAGCACCTGGATCATACC
GGCAAACGTGTGGATGCTTATGACCGCCCTGAGCTATCCCTGGGCTCTTATGAATTCTTGGCCACTGTAG
ATTACTGCAAGAACAATAAGTTCCCCAGCCCTCCTGCCTTTATCTTCATGATTGACGTCTCCTACAATGC
CATCAGGACTGGTCTTGTTAGGCTCCTCTGTGAGGAGCTCAAGTCACTGTTAGACTTTCTACCTAGGGAG
GGTGGGGCAGAAGAGTCAGCAATCCGCGTTGGCTTTGTCACCTACAATAAGGTGCTCCACTTCTATAATG
TGAAGAGCTCATTGGCCCAGCCACAGATGATGGTTGTGTCTGATGTGGCTGACATGTTTGTGCCACTGCT
GGATGGCTTCCTGGTCAACGTCAATGAGTCTCGGGCAGTTATCACCAGCTTATTGGATCAGATTCCAGAA
ATGTTTGCAGACACAAGGGAAACAGAGACAGTATTTGTACCAGTTATCCAGGCTGGAATGGAGGCTCTGA
AGGCTGCTGAGTGTGCAGGGAAGCTCTTTCTATTCCATACATCCCTGCCCATTGCAGAGGCCCCAGGGAA
ACTGAAGAACAGAGATGACAGGAAGCTGATCAATACAGACAAGGAGAAGACTCTGTTCCAGCCTCAGACA
GGTGCCTATCAGACCCTGGCCAAAGAGTGTGTGGCCCAAGGCTGCTGTGTAGATCTCTTTCTCTTCCCTA
ACCAGTATGTGGATGTGGCCACACTCTCTGTTGTGCCCCAGCTCACTGGTGGCTCTGTCTACAAATATGC
TTCCTTTCAGGTGGAGAACGACCAGGAGCGGTTCCTGAGTGACCTGCGTCGTGATGTCCAGAAGGTTGTT
GGCTTTGATGCTGTGATGCGGGTCCGGACAAGCACTGGTATCCGTGCTGTAGATTTCTTTGGAGCTTTCT
ACATGAGCAACACGACAGATGTGGAGCTGGCTGGGCTAGATGGGGACAAAACAGTGACTGTGGAGTTCAA
GCATGACGATCGGCTCAATGAAGAGAGCGGAGCTCTCCTGCAGTGTGCCCTGCTTTACACCAGCTGTGCA
GGGCAGCGTCGGCTCCGCATCCATAATCTGGCCCTGAACTGCTGCACCCAGCTGGCTGATCTATATCGAA
ACTGTGAGACTGACACGCTCATCAACTACATGGCCAAGTTTGCATATCGGGGAGTCCTGAATAGCCCTGT
GAAGGCTGTTCGTGACACGCTCATCACCCAGTGTGCCCAGATCCTGGCCTGTTACAGAAAGAACTGTGCT
AGCCCCTCCTCTGCAGGACAGTTGATCCTTCCTGAGTGCATGAAGCTACTCCCAGTTTACCTGAACTGTG
TGTTGAAGAGTGATGTCCTGCAGCCTGGAGCTGAAGTCACTACTGATGACCGTGCCTATGTCCGACAGCT
AGTTACCTCCATGGATGTGACTGAGACCAATGTCTTCTTCTACCCTCGGCTCTTACCTTTGACAAAGTCT
CCCGTTGAGAGTACTACCGAACCACCAGCAGTTCGAGCCTCTGAAGAGCGTCTAAGCAATGGGGATATAT
ATTTACTGGAGAATGGGCTCAACCTCTTCCTCTGGGTGGGAGCAAGCGTCCAACAGGGTGTTGTCCAGAG
CCTTTTCAGCGTCTCCTCCTTCAGTCAGATCACCAGTGGTTTGAGTGTTCTGCCAGTTCTGGATAATCCA
CTGTCCAAGAAGGTTCGAGGCCTCATTGATAGCTTACGGGCACAGAGATCCCGGTACATGAAGCTTACCG
TGGTGAAACAGGAAGACAAGATGGAGATGCTGTTCAAGCACTTCCTGGTGGAAGACAAGAGTCTGAGTGG
GGGAGCATCTTATGTGGACTTTCTCTGTCATATGCACAAGGAGATTCGGCAGCTACTGAGCTAAACAACT
TTGTATAATAAAGTTGGTGGCGGATCCGGTAAGCCTATCCCTAACCCTCTCCTCGGTCTCGATTCTACGT
AAGAATTCCTAGAGCTCGCTGATCAGCCTCGACTGTGCCTTCTAGTTGCCAGCCATCTGTTGTTTGCCCC
TCCCCCGTGCCTTCCTTGACCCTGGAAGGTGCCACTCCCACTGTCCTTTCCTAATAAAATGAGGAAATTG
CATCGCATTGTCTGAGTAGGTGTCATTCTATTCTGGGGGGTGGGGTGGGGCAGGACAGCAAGGGGGAGGA
TTGGGAAGAGAATAGCAGGCATGCTGGGGAGGTACCTGACCCAGCTTTCTTGTACAAAGTGGTTGATATC
CAGCACAGTGGCGGCCGCTCGAGTCTAGAGGTGGCGATGGTTCCGGTGTGGAAAGTCCCCAGGCTCCCCA
GCAGGCAGAAGTATGCAAAGCATGCATCTCAATTAGTCAGCAACCAGGTGTGGAAAGTCCCCAGGCTCCC
CAGCAGGCAGAAGTATGCAAAGCATGCATCTCAATTAGTCAGCAACCATAGTCCCGCCCCTAACTCCGCC
CATCCCGCCCCTAACTCCGCCCAGTTCCGCCCATTCTCCGCCCCATGGCTGACTAATTTTTTTTATTTAT
GCAGAGGCCGAGGCCGCCTCTGCCTCTGAGCTATTCCAGAAGTAGTGAGGAGGCTTTTTTGGAGGCCTAG
GCTTTTGCAAAAAGCTCCCGGGAGCTTGTATATCCATTTTCGGATCTGATCAGCACGTGTTGACAATTAA
TCATCGGCATAGTATATCGGCATAGTATAATACGACAAGGTGAGGAACTAAACCATGGCCAAGCCTTTGT
CTCAAGAAGAATCCACCCTCATTGAAAGAGCAACGGCTACAATCAACAGCATCCCCATCTCTGAAGACTA
CAGCGTCGCCAGCGCAGCTCTCTCTAGCGACGGCCGCATCTTCACTGGTGTCAATGTATATCATTTTACT
GGGGGACCTTGTGCAGAACTCGTGGTGCTGGGCACTGCTGCTGCTGCGGCAGCTGGCAACCTGACTTGTA
TCGTCGCGATCGGAAATGAGAACAGGGGCATCTTGAGCCCCTGCGGACGGTGCCGACAGGTGCTTCTCGA
TCTGCATCCTGGGATCAAAGCCATAGTGAAGGACAGTGATGGACAGCCGACGGCAGTTGGGATTCGTGAA
TTGCTGCCCTCTGGTTATGTGTGGGAGGGCTAAGCACAATTCGAGCTCGGTACCTTTAAGACCAATGACT
TACAAGGCAGCTGTAGATCTTAGCCACTTTTTAAAAGAAAAGGGGGGACTGGAAGGGCTAATTCACTCCC
AACGAAGACAAGATCTGCTTTTTGCTTGTACTGGGTCTCTCTGGTTAGACCAGATCTGAGCCTGGGAGCT
CTCTGGCTAACTAGGGAACCCACTGCTTAAGCCTCAATAAAGCTTGCCTTGAGTGCTTCAAGTAGTGTGT
GCCCGTCTGTTGTGTGACTCTGGTAACTAGAGATCCCTCAGACCCTTTTAGTCAGTGTGGAAAATCTCTA
GCAGTAGTAGTTCATGTCATCTTATTATTCAGTATTTATAACTTGCAAAGAAATGAATATCAGAGAGTGA
GAGGAACTTGTTTATTGCAGCTTATAATGGTTACAAATAAAGCAATAGCATCACAAATTTCACAAATAAA
GCATTTTTTTCACTGCATTCTAGTTGTGGTTTGTCCAAACTCATCAATGTATCTTATCATGTCTGGCTCT
AGCTATCCCGCCCCTAACTCCGCCCATCCCGCCCCTAACTCCGCCCAGTTCCGCCCATTCTCCGCCCCAT
GGCTGACTAATTTTTTTTATTTATGCAGAGGCCGAGGCCGCCTCGGCCTCTGAGCTATTCCAGAAGTAGT
GAGGAGGCTTTTTTGGAGGCCTAGGGACGTACCCAATTCGCCCTATAGTGAGTCGTATTACGCGCGCTCA
CTGGCCGTCGTTTTACAACGTCGTGACTGGGAAAACCCTGGCGTTACCCAACTTAATCGCCTTGCAGCAC
ATCCCCCTTTCGCCAGCTGGCGTAATAGCGAAGAGGCCCGCACCGATCGCCCTTCCCAACAGTTGCGCAG
CCTGAATGGCGAATGGG
[124 nt withheld, positions 8208-8331]
C
[91 nt withheld, positions 8333-8423]
A
[49 nt withheld, positions 8425-8473]
CCTTTGACGTTGGAGTCCACGTTCTTT
[37 nt withheld, positions 8501-8537]
ACCCTATCTCGGTCTATTCTTTTGATTTATAAGGGATTTTGCCGATTTCGGCCTATTGGTTAAAAAATGA
GCTGATTTAACAAAAATTTAACGCGAATTTTAACAAAATATTAACGCTTACAATTTAGGTGGCACTTTTC
GGGGAAATGTGCGCGGAACCCCTATTTGTTTATTTTTCTAAATACATTCAAATATGTATCCGCTCATGAG
ACAATAACCCTGATAAATGCTTCAATAATATTGAAAAAGGAAGAGTATGAGTATTCAACATTTCCGTGTC
GCCCTTATTCCCTTTTTTGCGGCATTTTGCCTTCCTGTTTTTGCTCACCCAGAAACGCTGGTGAAAGTAA
AAGATGCTGAAGATCAGTTGGGTGCACGAGTGGGTTACATCGAACTGGATCTCAACAGCGGTAAGATCCT
TGAGAGTTTTCGCCCCGAAGAACGTTTTCCAATGATGAGCACTTTTAAAGTTCTGCTATGTGGCGCGGTA
TTATCCCGTATTGACGCCGGGCAAGAGCAACTCGGTCGCCGCATACACTATTCTCAGAATGACTTGGTTG
AGTACTCACCAGTCACAGAAAAGCATCTTACGGATGGCATGACAGTAAGAGAATTATGCAGTGCTGCCAT
AACCATGAGTGATAACACTGCGGCCAACTTACTTCTGACAACGATCGGAGGACCGAAGGAGCTAACCGCT
TTTTTGCACAACATGGGGGATCATGTAACTCGCCTTGATCGTTGGGAACCGGAGCTGAATGAAGCCATAC
CAAACGACGAGCGTGACACCACGATGCCTGTAGCAATGGCAACAACGTTGCGCAAACTATTAACTGGCGA
ACTACTTACTCTAGCTTCCCGGCAACAATTAATAGACTGGATGGAGGCGGATAAAGTTGCAGGACCACTT
CTGCGCTCGGCCCTTCCGGCTGGCTGGTTTATTGCTGATAAATCTGGAGCCGGTGAGCGTGGGTCTCGCG
GTATCATTGCAGCACTGGGGCCAGATGGTAAGCCCTCCCGTATCGTAGTTATCTACACGACGGGGAGTCA
GGCAACTATGGATGAACGAAATAGACAGATCGCTGAGATAGGTGCCTCACTGATTAAGCATTGGTAACTG
TCAGACCAAGTTTACTCATATATACTTTAGATTGATTTAAAACTTCATTTTTAATTTAAAAGGATCTAGG
TGAAGATCCTTTTTGATAATCTCATGACCAAAATCCCTTAACGTGAGTTTTCGTTCCACTGAGCGTCAGA
CCCCGTAGAAAAGATCAAAGGATCTTCTTGAGATCCTTTTTTTCTGCGCGTAATCTGCTGCTTGCAAACA
AAAAAACCACCGCTACCAGCGGTGGTTTGTTTGCCGGATCAAGAGCTACCAACTCTTTTTCCGAAGGTAA
CTGGCTTCAGCAGAGCGCAGATACCAAATACTGTTCTTCTAGTGTAGCCGTAGTTAGGCCACCACTTCAA
GAACTCTGTAGCACCGCCTACATACCTCGCTCTGCTAATCCTGTTACCAGTGGCTGCTGCCAGTGGCGAT
AAGTCGTGTCTTACCGGGTTGGACTCAAGACGATAGTTACCGGATAAGGCGCAGCGGTCGGGCTGAACGG
GGGGTTCGTGCACACAGCCCAGCTTGGAGCGAACGACCTACACCGAACTGAGATACCTACAGCGTGAGCT
ATGAGAAAGCGCCACGCTTCCCGAAGGGAGAAAGGCGGACAGGTATCCGGTAAGCGGCAGGGTCGGAACA
GGAGAGCGCACGAGGGAGCTTCCAGGGGGAAACGCCTGGTATCTTTATAGTCCTGCCGGGTTTCGCCACC
TCTGACTTGAGCGTCGATTTTTGTGATGCTCGTCAGGGGGGCGGAGCCTATGGAAAAACGCCAGCAACGC
GGCCTTTTTACGGTTCCTGGCCTTTTGCTGGCCTTTTGCTCACATGTTCTTTCCTGCGTTATCCCCTGAT
TCTGTGGATAACCGTATTACCGCCTTTGAGTGAGCTGATACCGCTCGCCGCAGCCGAACGACCGAGCGCA
GCGAGTCAGTGAGCGAGGAAGCGGAAGAGCGCCCAATACGCAAACCGCCTCTCCCCGCGCGTTGGCCGAT
TCATTAATGCAGCTGGCACGACAGGTTTCCCGACTGGAAAGCGGGCAGTGAGCGCAACGCAATTAATGTG
AGTTAGCTCACTCATTAGGCACCCCAGGCTTTACACTTTATGCTTCCGGCTCGTATGTTGTGTGGAATTG
TGAGCGGATAACAATTTCACACAGGAAACAGCTATGACCATGATTACGCCAAGCGCGCAATTAACCCTCA
CTAAAGGGAACAAAAGCTGGAGCTGCAAGCTT
Features (pLannotate 1.2.2; 34 found; start..end, strand, type, name):
      3..229     +  promoter       RSV promoter: Rous sarcoma virus enhancer/promoter
    230..410     +  LTR            5' LTR (truncated): truncated 5' long terminal repeat (LTR) from HIV-1
    457..582     +  misc_feature   HIV-1 Ψ: packaging signal of human immunodeficiency virus type 1
    566..929     +  CDS            HIV-1 gag (fragment): gag protein from human immunodeficiency virus 1; gag
   1075..1308    +  misc_feature   RRE: The Rev response element (RRE) of HIV-1 allows for Rev-dependent mRNA export from the nucleus to the cytoplasm.
   1685..1785    +  CDS            Rev (fragment): human immunodeficiency virus 1 (HIV-1) Rev protein; rev; enhances nuclear export of unspliced and incompletely spliced viral mRNAs
   1804..1921    +  misc_feature   cPPT/CTS: central polypurine tract and central termination sequence of HIV-1
   1981..2005    +  protein_bind   attB1: mutant version of attB; recombination site for the Gateway® BP reaction BP Clonase™
   2161..2540    +  enhancer       CMV enhancer: human cytomegalovirus immediate early enhancer
   2542..2741    +  promoter       CMV promoter: human cytomegalovirus (CMV) immediate early promoter
   2773..2793    -  protein_bind   attB4: mutant version of attB; core recombination site for the Gateway® BP reaction BP Clonase™
   2800..6081    +  CDS            SEC24C: SC24C_HUMAN - Also known as KIAA0079 From Homo sapiens (Human).
   6086..6106    +  protein_bind   attB3: mutant version of attB; core recombination site for the Gateway® BP reaction BP Clonase™
   6118..6159    +  CDS            V5 tag: epitope tag from simian virus 5
   6193..6304    +  polyA_signal   bGH poly(A) signal: bovine growth hormone polyadenylation signal
   6409..6433    -  protein_bind   attB2: mutant version of attB; recombination site for the Gateway® BP reaction BP Clonase™
   6485..6801    +  promoter       SV40 promoter: SV40 enhancer and early promoter
   6849..6896    +  promoter       EM7 promoter: synthetic bacterial promoter&nbsp
   6915..7313    +  CDS            BSD: blasticidin S deaminase; Aspergillus terreus BSD; confers resistance to blasticidin
   7330..7398    +  CDS            nef (fragment): NEF_HV1Z2 - Experimental evidence at protein level: Swiss-Prot protein existence level 1. Extracellular Nef protein targets CD4(+) T-lymphocytes for apoptosis by interacting with CXCR4 surface receptors. From Human immunodeficiency virus type 1 group M subtype D (isolate Z2/CDC-Z34) (HIV-1).
   7400..7633    +  LTR            3' LTR (ΔU3): self-inactivating 3' long terminal repeat (LTR) from HIV-1
   7705..7826    +  polyA_signal   SV40 poly(A) signal: SV40 polyadenylation signal
   7866..8001    +  rep_origin     SV40 ori: SV40 origin of replication
   8022..8040    -  promoter       T7 promoter: promoter for bacteriophage T7 RNA polymerase
   8048..8203    +  CDS            lacZα (fragment): LacZα fragment of β-galactosidase; lacZ fragment
   8208..8636    +  rep_origin     f1 ori (sequence partly withheld): f1 bacteriophage origin of replication; arrow indicates direction of (+) strand synthesis
   8689..8793    +  promoter       AmpR promoter: bla
   8794..9654    +  CDS            AmpR: β-lactamase; bla; confers resistance to ampicillin, carbenicillin, and related antibiotics
   9825..10413   +  rep_origin     ori: high-copy-number ColE1/pMB1/pBR322/pUC origin of replication
  10596..10688   +  CDS            lacI (fragment): lac repressor; lacI; The lac repressor binds to the lac operator to inhibit transcription in E. coli. This inhibition can be relieved by adding lactose or isopropyl-β-D-thiogalactopyranoside (IPTG).
  10701..10722   +  protein_bind   CAP binding site: CAP binding activates transcription in the presence of cAMP. E. coli catabolite activator protein
  10737..10767   +  promoter       lac promoter: promoter for the E. coli lac operon
  10771..10793   +  protein_bind   lac operator (fragment): The lac repressor binds to the lac operator to inhibit transcription in E. coli. This inhibition can be relieved by adding lactose or isopropyl-β-D-thiogalactopyranoside (IPTG). lac repressor encoded by lacI
  10836..10854   +  promoter       T3 promoter: promoter for bacteriophage T3 RNA polymerase
