[The description below was written by a language model from this plasmid's Addgene catalogue record and pLannotate feature annotations shown in this document.]
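Description:
pMVP-SEC24C-S107F is a third-generation-style, self-inactivating HIV-1 lentiviral expression plasmid built on the pMVP backbone by multisite Gateway recombination, for delivering a mutant human SEC24C cDNA into mammalian cells. It is maintained in E. coli through a high-copy ColE1/pUC origin and ampicillin resistance (AmpR), and also carries an f1 origin and an SV40 origin. The viral genome is transcribed from an RSV promoter fused to a truncated 5' LTR and contains the Ψ packaging signal, RRE for Rev-dependent nuclear export and the cPPT/CTS. It ends in a ΔU3 3' LTR that inactivates LTR promoter activity after integration, followed by an SV40 poly(A) signal.

Between the outer attB1 and attB2 sites, separate Gateway modules joined at attB4 and attB3 supply the CMV enhancer/promoter, the SEC24C open reading frame, and a downstream V5 epitope plus bGH polyadenylation signal. The record lists a C-terminal V5 tag but also calls the cDNA "closed", which usually indicates a retained stop codon. Whether V5 is actually translated therefore cannot be confirmed from the annotation alone. The synthesized insert carries the S107F substitution together with silent PAM changes at G67 and A115, which make it resistant to two SEC24C-targeting sgRNAs. Downstream, an SV40 promoter (with a bacterial EM7 promoter) drives blasticidin S deaminase for selecting transduced cells.

The design suits rescue or re-expression experiments in which endogenous SEC24C is disrupted by CRISPR and the S107F variant is tested functionally. The associated study concerns acquired resistance to immunotherapy in melanoma.
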