Addgene plasmid #231561: pMVP-SEC24C-S107F
Purpose: pMVP expression vector for human SEC24C (S107F mutation, closesd, resistant to sgSEC24C #1 and #2) (Blasticidin selection marker)
Depositing lab: Rizwan Haq. Depositing organization: Dana-Farber Cancer Institute. Publication: Genomic mediators of acquired resistance to immunotherapy in metastatic melanoma. Schiantarelli J, Benamar M, Park J, Sax HE, Oliveira G, Bosma-Moody A, Campbell KM, Liu D, Johnson DB, Rodig S, Wu CJ, Hodi FS, Ribas A, Van Allen E, Haq R. Cancer Cell. 2025 Feb 10;43(2):308-316.e6. doi: 10.1016/j.ccell.2025.01.009. PubMed 39933900.
Backbone
  Vector backbone: pMVP
  Backbone size w/o insert (bp): 7594
  Vector type: Mammalian Expression, Lentiviral
  Selectable markers: Blasticidin
Growth in bacteria
  Bacterial resistance: Ampicillin, 100 μg/mL
  Growth temperature: 37°C
  Growth strain: NEB Stable
  Copy number: High Copy
Gene/Insert
  Gene/Insert name: SEC24C (S107F)
  Species: H. sapiens (human)
  Insert size (bp): 3285
  Mutation: S107F, silent PAM mutations (G67 (GGG>GGA) and A115 (GCC>GCA))
  Entrez Gene: SEC24C
  Promoter: CMV
  Tag / fusion protein: V5 (C terminal on insert)
  Cloning method: Gateway Cloning
  Sequencing primers: 5′ CMV Promoter (Forward); 3′ BGH (Reverse)
Terms and licenses: Academic/Nonprofit Terms; Industry Terms: Not Available to Industry
Depositor comments: SEC24C cDNA synthesized by TWIST Bioscience; closed, PAM mutation (silent mutations of G67 (GGG>GGA) and A115 (GCC>GCA)) and therefore resistant to sgSEC24C #1 (AAGAGCCCCACCTTCCTCGG) and #2 (CTGTGGGCAACCAGCCACCT))
How to cite: pMVP-SEC24C-S107F was a gift from Rizwan Haq (Addgene plasmid # 231561 ; http://n2t.net/addgene:231561 ; RRID:Addgene_231561)
